>Addgene plasmid #191243 | pSN-A112C-MCL1 | depositor full sequence | sequence record 370812 | pSN-A112C-MCL1 sequence 5860 bps
TAATACGACTCACTATAGGGGAATTGTGAGCGGATAACAATTCCCCTCTAGAAATAATTTTGTTTAACTT
TAAGAAGGAGATATACCATGGCAACTTCAACTAAAAAATTACATAAAGAACCTGCGACTTTAATTAAAGC
GATTGATGGTGATACGGTTAAATTAATGTACAAAGGTCAACCAATGACATTCAGACTATTATTGGTTGAT
ACACCTGAAACAAAGCATCCTAAAAAAGGTGTAGAGAAATATGGTCCTGAAGCAAGTGCATTTACGAAAA
AAATGGTAGAAAATGCAAAGAAAATTGAAGTCGAGTTTGACAAAGGTCAAAGAACTGATAAATATGGACG
TGGCTTAGCGTATATTTATGCTGATGGAAAAATGGTAAACGAAGCATTAGTTCGTCAAGGCTTGGCTAAA
GTTTGCTATGTTTACAAACCTAACAATACACATGAACAATTATTAAGAAAAAGTGAAGCACAAGCGAAAA
AAGAGAAATTAAATATTTGGAGCGAAGACAACGCTGATTCGGGCCAAACTAGTGGTGGCTCAGGAGGGGG
CTCCGGCGGAGGGTCTGGTGGATCCTTGGGGAATGAAATCACGCTGCTTTTGGCATTCCTTTTGGTCGCT
TTATTGGGCGCGCTTTTAGCCTATTTGATCGGTATTCGTAACCCAAGCGAATTCAAGAGCTCCGTCGACA
AGCTTGCGGCCGCACTCGAGCACCATCACCATCACCATTGAGATCCGGCTGCTAACAAAGCCCGAAAGGA
AGCTGAGTTGGCTGCTGCCACCGCTGAGCAATAACTAGCATAACCCCTTGGGGCCTCTAAACGGGTCTTG
AGGGGTTTTTTGCTGAAAGGAGGAACTATATCCGGATTGGCGAATGGG
[124 nt withheld, positions 889-1012]
C
[91 nt withheld, positions 1014-1104]
A
[49 nt withheld, positions 1106-1154]
CCTTTGACGTTGGAGTCCACGTTCTTT
[37 nt withheld, positions 1182-1218]
ACCCTATCTCGGTCTATTCTTTTGATTTATAAGGGATTTTGCCGATTTCGGCCTATTGGTTAAAAAATGA
GCTGATTTAACAAAAATTTAACGCGAATTTTAACAAAATATTAACGTTTACAATTTCAGGTGGCACTTTT
CGGGGAAATGTGCGCGGAACCCCTATTTGTTTATTTTTCTAAATACATTCAAATATGTATCCGCTCATGA
ATTAATTCTTAGAAAAACTCATCGAGCATCAAATGAAACTGCAATTTATTCATATCAGGATTATCAATAC
CATATTTTTGAAAAAGCCGTTTCTGTAATGAAGGAGAAAACTCACCGAGGCAGTTCCATAGGATGGCAAG
ATCCTGGTATCGGTCTGCGATTCCGACTCGTCCAACATCAATACAACCTATTAATTTCCCCTCGTCAAAA
ATAAGGTTATCAAGTGAGAAATCACCATGAGTGACGACTGAATCCGGTGAGAATGGCAAAAGTTTATGCA
TTTCTTTCCAGACTTGTTCAACAGGCCAGCCATTACGCTCGTCATCAAAATCACTCGCATCAACCAAACC
GTTATTCATTCGTGATTGCGCCTGAGCGAGACGAAATACGCGATCGCTGTTAAAAGGACAATTACAAACA
GGAATCGAATGCAACCGGCGCAGGAACACTGCCAGCGCATCAACAATATTTTCACCTGAATCAGGATATT
CTTCTAATACCTGGAATGCTGTTTTCCCGGGGATCGCAGTGGTGAGTAACCATGCATCATCAGGAGTACG
GATAAAATGCTTGATGGTCGGAAGAGGCATAAATTCCGTCAGCCAGTTTAGTCTGACCATCTCATCTGTA
ACATCATTGGCAACGCTACCTTTGCCATGTTTCAGAAACAACTCTGGCGCATCGGGCTTCCCATACAATC
GATAGATTGTCGCACCTGATTGCCCGACATTATCGCGAGCCCATTTATACCCATATAAATCAGCATCCAT
GTTGGAATTTAATCGCGGCCTAGAGCAAGACGTTTCCCGTTGAATATGGCTCATAACACCCCTTGTATTA
CTGTTTATGTAAGCAGACAGTTTTATTGTTCATGACCAAAATCCCTTAACGTGAGTTTTCGTTCCACTGA
GCGTCAGACCCCGTAGAAAAGATCAAAGGATCTTCTTGAGATCCTTTTTTTCTGCGCGTAATCTGCTGCT
TGCAAACAAAAAAACCACCGCTACCAGCGGTGGTTTGTTTGCCGGATCAAGAGCTACCAACTCTTTTTCC
GAAGGTAACTGGCTTCAGCAGAGCGCAGATACCAAATACTGTCCTTCTAGTGTAGCCGTAGTTAGGCCAC
CACTTCAAGAACTCTGTAGCACCGCCTACATACCTCGCTCTGCTAATCCTGTTACCAGTGGCTGCTGCCA
GTGGCGATAAGTCGTGTCTTACCGGGTTGGACTCAAGACGATAGTTACCGGATAAGGCGCAGCGGTCGGG
CTGAACGGGGGGTTCGTGCACACAGCCCAGCTTGGAGCGAACGACCTACACCGAACTGAGATACCTACAG
CGTGAGCTATGAGAAAGCGCCACGCTTCCCGAAGGGAGAAAGGCGGACAGGTATCCGGTAAGCGGCAGGG
TCGGAACAGGAGAGCGCACGAGGGAGCTTCCAGGGGGAAACGCCTGGTATCTTTATAGTCCTGTCGGGTT
TCGCCACCTCTGACTTGAGCGTCGATTTTTGTGATGCTCGTCAGGGGGGCGGAGCCTATGGAAAAACGCC
AGCAACGCGGCCTTTTTACGGTTCCTGGCCTTTTGCTGGCCTTTTGCTCACATGTTCTTTCCTGCGTTAT
CCCCTGATTCTGTGGATAACCGTATTACCGCCTTTGAGTGAGCTGATACCGCTCGCCGCAGCCGAACGAC
CGAGCGCAGCGAGTCAGTGAGCGAGGAAGCGGAAGAGCGCCTGATGCGGTATTTTCTCCTTACGCATCTG
TGCGGTATTTCACACCGCATATATGGTGCACTCTCAGTACAATCTGCTCTGATGCCGCATAGTTAAGCCA
GTATACACTCCGCTATCGCTACGTGACTGGGTCATGGCTGCGCCCCGACACCCGCCAACACCCGCTGACG
CGCCCTGACGGGCTTGTCTGCTCCCGGCATCCGCTTACAGACAAGCTGTGACCGTCTCCGGGAGCTGCAT
GTGTCAGAGGTTTTCACCGTCATCACCGAAACGCGCGAGGCAGCTGCGGTAAAGCTCATCAGCGTGGTCG
TGAAGCGATTCACAGATGTCTGCCTGTTCATCCGCGTCCAGCTCGTTGAGTTTCTCCAGAAGCGTTAATG
TCTGGCTTCTGATAAAGCGGGCCATGTTAAGGGCGGTTTTTTCCTGTTTGGTCACTGATGCCTCCGTGTA
AGGGGGATTTCTGTTCATGGGGGTAATGATACCGATGAAACGAGAGAGGATGCTCACGATACGGGTTACT
GATGATGAACATGCCCGGTTACTGGAACGTTGTGAGGGTAAACAACTGGCGGTATGGATGCGGCGGGACC
AGAGAAAAATCACTCAGGGTCAATGCCAGCGCTTCGTTAATACAGATGTAGGTGTTCCACAGGGTAGCCA
GCAGCATCCTGCGATGCAGATCCGGAACATAATGGTGCAGGGCGCTGACTTCCGCGTTTCCAGACTTTAC
GAAACACGGAAACCGAAGACCATTCATGTTGTTGCTCAGGTCGCAGACGTTTTGCAGCAGCAGTCGCTTC
ACGTTCGCTCGCGTATCGGTGATTCATTCTGCTAACCAGTAAGGCAACCCCGCCAGCCTAGCCGGGTCCT
CAACGACAGGAGCACGATCATGCGCACCCGTGGGGCCGCCATGCCGGCGATAATGGCCTGCTTCTCGCCG
AAACGTTTGGTGGCGGGACCAGTGACGAAGGCTTGAGCGAGGGCGTGCAAGATTCCGAATACCGCAAGCG
ACAGGCCGATCATCGTCGCGCTCCAGCGAAAGCGGTCCTCGCCGAAAATGACCCAGAGCGCTGCCGGCAC
CTGTCCTACGAGTTGCATGATAAAGAAGACAGTCATAAGTGCGGCGACGATAGTCATGCCCCGCGCCCAC
CGGAAGGAGCTGACTGGGTTGAAGGCTCTCAAGGGCATCGGTCGAGATCCCGGTGCCTAATGAGTGAGCT
AACTTACATTAATTGCGTTGCGCTCACTGCCCGCTTTCCAGTCGGGAAACCTGTCGTGCCAGCTGCATTA
ATGAATCGGCCAACGCGCGGGGAGAGGCGGTTTGCGTATTGGGCGCCAGGGTGGTTTTTCTTTTCACCAG
TGAGACGGGCAACAGCTGATTGCCCTTCACCGCCTGGCCCTGAGAGAGTTGCAGCAAGCGGTCCACGCTG
GTTTGCCCCAGCAGGCGAAAATCCTGTTTGATGGTGGTTAACGGCGGGATATAACATGAGCTGTCTTCGG
TATCGTCGTATCCCACTACCGAGATATCCGCACCAACGCGCAGCCCGGACTCGGTAATGGCGCGCATTGC
GCCCAGCGCCATCTGATCGTTGGCAACCAGCATCGCAGTGGGAACGATGCCCTCATTCAGCATTTGCATG
GTTTGTTGAAAACCGGACATGGCACTCCAGTCGCCTTCCCGTTCCGCTATCGGCTGAATTTGATTGCGAG
TGAGATATTTATGCCAGCCAGCCAGACGCAGACGCGCCGAGACAGAACTTAATGGGCCCGCTAACAGCGC
GATTTGCTGGTGACCCAATGCGACCAGATGCTCCACGCCCAGTCGCGTACCGTCTTCATGGGAGAAAATA
ATACTGTTGATGGGTGTCTGGTCAGAGACATCAAGAAATAACGCCGGAACATTAGTGCAGGCAGCTTCCA
CAGCAATGGCATCCTGGTCATCCAGCGGATAGTTAATGATCAGCCCACTGACGCGTTGCGCGAGAAGATT
GTGCACCGCCGCTTTACAGGCTTCGACGCCGCTTCGTTCTACCATCGACACCACCACGCTGGCACCCAGT
TGATCGGCGCGAGATTTAATCGCCGCGACAATTTGCGACGGCGCGTGCAGGGCCAGACTGGAGGTGGCAA
CGCCAATCAGCAACGACTGTTTGCCCGCCAGTTGTTGTGCCACGCGGTTGGGAATGTAATTCAGCTCCGC
CATCGCCGCTTCCACTTTTTCCCGCGTTTTCGCAGAAACGTGGCTGGCCTGGTTCACCACGCGGGAAACG
GTCTGATAAGAGACACCGGCATACTCTGCGACATCGTATAACGTTACTGGTTTCACATTCACCACCCTGA
ATTGACTCTCTTCCGGGCGCTATCATGCCATACCGCGAAAGGTTTTGCGCCATTCGATGGTGTCCGGGAT
CTCGACGCTCTCCCTTATGCGACTCCTGCATTAGGAAGCAGCCCAGTAGTAGGTTGAGGCCGTTGAGCAC
CGCCGCCGCAAGGAATGGTGCATGCAAGGAGATGGCGCCCAACAGTCCCCCGGCCACGGGGCCTGCCACC
ATACCCACGCCGAAACAAGCGCTCATGAGCCCGAAGTGGCGAGCCCGATCTTCCCCATCGGTGATGTCGG
CGATATAGGCGCCAGCAACCGCACCTGTGGCGCCGGTGATGCCGGCCACGATGCGTCCGGCGTAGAGGAT
CGAGATCTCGATCCCGCGAAAT
Features (pLannotate 1.2.2; 19 found; start..end, strand, type, name):
      1..19      +  promoter       T7 promoter: promoter for bacteriophage T7 RNA polymerase
     20..44      +  protein_bind   lac operator: The lac repressor binds to the lac operator to inhibit transcription in E. coli. This inhibition can be relieved by adding lactose or isopropyl-β-D-thiogalactopyranoside (IPTG). lac repressor encoded by lacI
     59..81      +  RBS            RBS: efficient ribosome binding site from bacteriophage T7 gene 10 (Olins and Rangwala, 1989)
     91..530     +  CDS            MNase (fragment): micrococcal nuclease from Staphylococcus aureus
    721..738     +  CDS            6xHis: 6xHis affinity tag
    748..797     +  CDS            SET1 (fragment): solubility-enhancement tag derived from T7 phage gene 10B
    805..852     +  terminator     T7 terminator: transcription terminator for bacteriophage T7 RNA polymerase
    889..1344    +  rep_origin     f1 ori (sequence partly withheld): f1 bacteriophage origin of replication; arrow indicates direction of (+) strand synthesis
   1371..1428    +  promoter       AmpR promoter (fragment): bla
   1437..2252    -  CDS            KanR: aminoglycoside phosphotransferase; aph(3')-Ia; confers resistance to kanamycin in bacteria or G418 (Geneticin®) in eukaryotes
   2374..2962    +  rep_origin     ori: high-copy-number ColE1/pMB1/pBR322/pUC origin of replication
   3148..3290    -  misc_feature   bom: basis of mobility region from pBR322
   3392..3583    -  CDS            rop: Rop protein, which maintains plasmids at low copy number; rop
   3600..3980    +  CDS            YPB1_ECOLX: Protein predicted: Swiss-Prot protein existence level 4. From Escherichia coli.
   4052..4343    -  CDS            TcR (fragment): tetracycline efflux protein; tet; confers resistance to tetracycline
   4358..4379    -  protein_bind   CAP binding site: CAP binding activates transcription in the presence of cAMP. E. coli catabolite activator protein
   4392..5474    -  CDS            lacI: lac repressor; lacI; The lac repressor binds to the lac operator to inhibit transcription in E. coli. This inhibition can be relieved by adding lactose or isopropyl-β-D-thiogalactopyranoside (IPTG).
   5475..5552    -  promoter       lacI promoter: lacI
   5560..5839    -  CDS            TcR (fragment): tetracycline efflux protein; tet; confers resistance to tetracycline
