>Addgene plasmid #191243 | pSN-A112C-MCL1 | addgene full sequence | sequence record 382361 | Addgene NGS Result
TCCGTCGACAAGCTTGCGGCCGCACTCGAGCAGGAGGGTCTGGTGGATCCTTGGGGAATGAAATCACGCT
GCTTTTGGCATTCCTTTTGGTCGCTTTATTGGGCGCGCTTTTAGCCTATTTGATCGGTATTCGTAACCCA
AGCGAATTCAAGAGCTCCGTCGACAAGCTTGCGGCCGCACTTCTGGTGGATCCTTGGGGAATGAAATCAC
GCTGCTTTTGGCATTCCTTTTGGTCGCTTTATTGGGCGCGCTTTTAGCCTATTTGATCGGTATTCGTAAC
CCAAGCGAATTCAAGAGCTCCGTCGACAAGCTTGCGGCCGCACTCGAGCACCATCACCATCACCAGGTGG
CTCAGGAGGGGGCTCCGGCGGAGGGTCTGGTGGATCCTTGGGGAATGAAATCACGCTGCTTTTGGCATTC
CTTTTGGTCGCTTTATTGGGCGCGCTTTTAGCCTATTTGATCGGTATTCGTAACCCAAGCGAATTCAAGA
GCTCCGTCGACAAGCTTGCGGCCGCACTCGAGCACCATCACCATCACCATTGAGAAAATGGTAAACGAAG
CATTAGTTCGTCAAGGCTTGGCTAAAGTTTGCTATGTTTACAAACCTAACAATACACATGAACAATTATT
AAGAAAAAGTGAAGCACAAGCGAAAAAAGAGAAATTAAATATTTGGAGCGAAGACAACGCTGATTCGGGC
CAAACTAGTGGTGGCTCAGGAGGGGGCTCCGGCGGAGGGTCTGGTGGATCCTTGGGGAATGAAATCACGC
TGCTTTTGGCATTCCTTTTGGTCGCTTTATTGGGCGCGCTTTTAGCCTATTTGATCGGTATTCGTAACCC
AAGCGAATTCAAGAGCTCCGTCGACAAGCTTGCGGCCGCACTCGAGCACCATCACCATCACCATTGAGAT
CCGGCTGCTAACAAAGCCCGAAAGGAAGCTGAGTTGGCTGGCTCCGGCGGAGGGTCTGGTGGATCCTTGG
GGAATGAATCACGCTGCTTTTGGCATTCCTTTTGGTCGCTTTATTGGGCGCGCTTTTAGCCTATTTGATC
GGTATTCGTAACCCAAGCGAATTCAAGAGCTCCGTCGACAAGCTTGCGGCCGCACTCGAGCACCATCACC
ATCACCATTGAGATCCGGCTGCTAACAAAGCCCGAAAGGAAGCTGAGTTGGCTGCTGCCACCGCTGAGCA
ATAACTAGCATAACCCCTTGGGGCCTCTAAACGGGTCTTGAGGGGTTTTTTGCTGAAAGGAGGAACTATA
TCCGGATTGGCGAATGGG
[124 nt withheld, positions 1279-1402]
C
[91 nt withheld, positions 1404-1494]
A
[49 nt withheld, positions 1496-1544]
CCTTTGACGTTGGAGTCCACGTTCTTT
[37 nt withheld, positions 1572-1608]
ACCCTATCTCGGTCTATTCTTTTGATTTATAAGGGATTTTGCCGATTTCGGCCTATTGGTTAAAAAATGA
GCTGATTTAACAAAAATTTAACGCGAATTTTAACAAAATATTAACGCTTACAATTTAGGTGGCACTTTTC
GGGGAAATGTGCGCGGAACCCCTATTTGTTTATTTTTCTAAATACATTCAAATATGTATCCGCTCATGAA
TTAATTCTTAGAAAAACTCATCGAGCATCAAATGAAACTGCAATTTATTCATATCAGGATTATCAATACC
ATATTTTTGAAAAAGCCGTTTCTGTAATGAAGGAGAAAACTCACCGAGGCAGTTCCATAGGATGGCAAGA
TCCTGGTATCGGTCTGCGATTCCGACTCGTCCAACATCAATACAACCTATTAATTTCCCCTCGTCAAAAA
TAAGGTTATCAAGTGAGAAATCACCATGAGTGACGACTGAATCCGGTGAGAATGGCAAAAGTTTATGCAT
TTCTTTCCAGACTTGTTCAACAGGCCAGCCATTACGCTCGTCATCAAAATCACTCGCATCAACCAAACCG
TTATTCATTCGTGATTGCGCCTGAGCGAGACGAAATACGCGATCGCTGTTAAAAGGACAATTACAAACAG
GAATCGAATGCAACCGGCGCAGGAACACTGCCAGCACATCAACAATATTTTCACCTGAATCAGGATATTC
TTCTAATACCTGGAATGCTGTTTTCCCGGGGATCGCAGTGGTGAGTAACCATGCATCATCAGGAGTACGG
ATAAAATGCTTGATGGTCGGAAGAGGCATAAATTCCGTCAGCCAGTTTAGTCTGACCATCTCATCTGTAA
CATCATTGGCAACGCTACCTTTGCCATGTTTCAGAAACAACTCTGGCGCATCGGGCTTCCCATACAATCG
ATAGATTGTCGCACCTGATTGTCCGACATTATCGCGAGCCCATTTATACCCATATAAATCAGCATCCATG
TTGGAATTTAATCGCGGCCTAGAGCAAGACGTTTCCCGTTGAATATGGCTCATAACACCCCTTGTATTAC
TGTTTATGTAAGCAGACAGTTTTATTGTTCATGACCAAAATCCCTTAACGTGAGTTTTCGTTCCACTGAG
CGTCAGACCCCGTAGAAAAGATCAAAGGATCTTCTTGAGATCCTTTTTTTCTGCGCGTAATCTGCTGCTT
GCAAACAAAAAAACCACCGCTACCAGCGGTGGTTTGTTTGCCGGATCAAGAGCTACCAACTCTTTTTCCG
AAGGTAACTGGCTTCAGCAGAGCGCAGATACCAAATACTGTCCTTCTAGTGTAGCCGTAGTTAGGCCACC
ACTTCAAGAACTCTGTAGCACCGCCTACATACCTCGCTCTGCTAATCCTGTTACCAGTGGCTGCTGCCAG
TGGCGATAAGTCGTGTCTTACCGGGTTGGACTCAAGACGATAGTTACCGGATAAGGCGCAGCGGTCGGGC
TGAACGGGGGGTTCGTGCACACAGCCCAGCTTGGAGCGAACGACCTACACCGAACTGAGATACCTACAGC
GTGAGCTATGAGAAAGCGCCACGCTTCCCGAAGGGAGAAAGGCGGACAGGTATCCGGTAAGCGGCAGGGT
CGGAACAGGAGAGCGCACGAGGGAGCTTCCAGGGGGAAACGCCTGGTATCTTTATAGTCCTGTCGGGTTT
CGCCACCTCTGACTTGAGCGTCGATTTTTGTGATGCTCGTCAGGGGGGCGGAGCCTATGGAAAAACGCCA
GCAACGCGGCCTTTTTACGGTTCCTGGCCTTTTGCTGGCCTTTTGCTCACATGTTCTTTCCTGCGTTATC
CCCTGATTCTGTGGATAACCGTATTACCGCCTTTGAGTGAGCTGATACCGCTCGCCGCAGCCGAACGACC
GAGCGCAGCGAGTCAGTGAGCGAGGAAGCGGAAGAGCGCCTGATGCGGTATTTTCTCCTTACGCATCTGT
GCGGTATTTCACACCGCAATGGTGCACTCTCAGTACAATCTGCTCTGATGCCGCATAGTTAAGCCAGTAT
ACACTCCGCTATCGCTACGTGACTGGGTCATGGCTGCGCCCCGACACCCGCCAACACCCGCTGACGCGCC
CTGACGGGCTTGTCTGCTCCCGGCATCCGCTTACAGACAAGCTGTGACCGTCTCCGGGAGCTGCATGTGT
CAGAGGTTTTCACCGTCATCACCGAAACGCGCGAGGCAGCTGCGGTAAAGCTCATCAGCGTGGTCGTGAA
GCGATTCACAGATGTCTGCCTGTTCATCCGCGTCCAGCTCGTTGAGTTTCTCCAGAAGCGTTAATGTCTG
GCTTCTGATAAAGCGGGCCATGTTAAGGGCGGTTTTTTCCTGTTTGGTCACTGATGCCTCCGTGTAAGGG
GGATTTCTGTTCATGGGGGTAATGATACCGATGAAACGAGAGAGGATGCTCACGATACGGGTTACTGATG
ATGAACATGCCCGGTTACTGGAACGTTGTGAGGGTAAACAACTGGCGGTATGGATGCGGCGGGACCAGAG
AAAAATCACTCAGGGTCAATGCCAGCGCTTCGTTAATACAGATGTAGGTGTTCCACAGGGTAGCCAGCAG
CATCCTGCGATGCAGATCCGGAACATAATGGTGCAGGGCGCTGACTTCCGCGTTTCCAGACTTTACGAAA
CACGGAAACCGAAGACCATTCATGTTGTTGCTCAGGTCGCAGACGTTTTGCAGCAGCAGTCGCTTCACGT
TCGCTCGCGTATCGGTGATTCATTCTGCTAACCAGTAAGGCAACCCCGCCAGCCTAGCCGGGTCCTCAAC
GACAGGAGCACGATCATGCGCACCCGTGGGGCCGCCATGCCGGCGATAATGGCCTGCTTCTCGCCGAAAC
GTTTGGTGGCGGGACCAGTGACGAAGGCTTGAGCGAGGGCGTGCAAGATTCCGAATACCGCAAGCGACAG
GCCGATCATCGTCGCGCTCCAGCGAAAGCGGTCCTCGCCGAAAATGACCCAGAGCGCTGCCGGCACCTGT
CCTACGAGTTGCATGATAAAGAAGACAGTCATAAGTGCGGCGACGATAGTCATGCCCCGCGCCCACCGGA
AGGAGCTGACTGGGTTGAAGGCTCTCAAGGGCATCGGTCGAGATCCCGGTGCCTAATGAGTGAGCTAACT
TACATTAATTGCGTTGCGCTCACTGCCCGCTTTCCAGTCGGGAAACCTGTCGTGCCAGCTGCATTAATGA
ATCGGCCAACGCGCGGGGAGAGGCGGTTTGCGTATTGGGCGCCAGGGTGGTTTTTCTTTTCACCAGTGAG
ACGGGCAACAGCTGATTGCCCTTCACCGCCTGGCCCTGAGAGAGTTGCAGCAAGCGGTCCACGCTGGTTT
GCCCCAGCAGGCGAAAATCCTGTTTGATGGTGGTTAACGGCGGGATATAACATGAGCTGTCTTCGGTATC
GTCGTATCCCACTACCGAGATATCCGCACCAACGCGCAGCCCGGACTCGGTAATGGCGCGCATTGCGCCC
AGCGCCATCTGATCGTTGGCAACCAGCATCGCAGTGGGAACGATGCCCTCATTCAGCATTTGCATGGTTT
GTTGAAAACCGGACATGGCACTCCAGTCGCCTTCCCGTTCCGCTATCGGCTGAATTTGATTGCGAGTGAG
ATATTTATGCCAGCCAGCCAGACGCAGACGCGCCGAGACAGAACTTAATGGGCCCGCTAACAGCGCGATT
TGCTGGTGACCCAATGCGACCAGATGCTCCACGCCCAGTCGCGTACCGTCTTCATGGGAGAAAATAATAC
TGTTGATGGGTGTCTGGTCAGAGACATCAAGAAATAACGCCGGAACATTAGTGCAGGCAGCTTCCACAGC
AATGGCATCCTGGTCATCCAGCGGATAGTTAATGATCAGCCCACTGACGCGTTGCGCGAGAAGATTGTGC
ACCGCCGCTTTACAGGCTTCGACGCCGCTTCGTTCTACCATCGACACCACCACGCTGGCACCCAGTTGAT
CGGCGCGAGATTTAATCGCCGCGACAATTTGCGACGGCGCGTGCAGGGCCAGACTGGAGGTGGCAACGCC
AATCAGCAACGACTGTTTGCCCGCCAGTTGTTGTGCCACGCGGTTGGGAATGTAATTCAGCTCCGCCATC
GCCGCTTCCACTTTTTCCCGCGTTTTCGCAGAAACGTGGCTGGCCTGGTTCACCACGCGGGAAACGGTCT
GATAAGAGACACCGGCATACTCTGCGACATCGTATAACGTTACTGGTTTCACATTCACCACCCTGAATTG
ACTCTCTTCCGGGCGCTATCATGCCATACCGCGAAAGGTTTTGCGCCATTCGATGGTGTCCGGGATCTCG
ACGCTCTCCCTTATGCGACTCCTGCATTAGGAAGCAGCCCAGTAGTAGGTTGAGGCCGTTGAGCACCGCC
GCCGCAAGGAATGGTGCATGCAAGGAGATGGCGCCCAACAGTCCCCCGGCCACGGGGCCTGCCACCATAC
CCACGCCGAAACAAGCGCTCATGAGCCCGAAGTGGCGAGCCCGATCTTCCCCATCGGTGATGTCGGCGAT
ATAGGCGCCAGCAACCGCACCTGTGGCGCCGGTGATGCCGGCCACGATGCGTCCGGCGTAGAGGATCGAG
ATCTCGATCCCGCGAAATTAATACGACTCACTATAGGGGAATTGTGAGCGGATAACAATTCCCCTCTAGA
AATAATTTTGTTTAACTTTAAGAAGGAGATATACCATGGCAACTTCAACTAAAAAATTACATAAAGAACC
TGCGACTTTAATTAAAGCGATTGATGGTGATACGGTTAAATTAATGTACAAAGGTCAACCAATGACATTC
AGACTATTATTGGTTGATACACCTGAAACAAAGCATCCTAAAAAAGGTGTAGAGAAATATGGTCCTGAAG
CAAGTGCATTTACGAAAAAAATGGTAGAAAATGCAAAGAAAATTGAAGTCGAGTTTGACAAAGGTCAAAG
AACTGATAAATATGGACGTGGCTTAGCGTATATTTATGCTGATGGAAAAATGGTAAACGAAGCATTAGTT
CGTCAAGGCTTGGCTAAAGTTTGCTATGTTTACAAACCTAACAATACACATGAACAATTATTAAGAAAAA
GTGAAGCACAAGCGAAAAAAGAGAAATTAAATATTTGGAGCGAAGACAACGCTGATTCGGGCCAAACTAG
TGGTGGCTCAGGAGGGGGCTCCGGCGGAGGGTCTGGTGGATCCTTGGGGAATGAAATCACGCTGCTTTTG
GCATTCCTTTTGGTCGCTTTATTGGGCGCGCTTTTAGCCTATTTGATCGGTATTCGTAACCCAAGCGAAT
TCAAGAGCTCCGTCGACAAGCTTGCGGCCGCACTCGAGCACCATCACCATCACCATTGAGATCCGGCTGC
TAACAAAGCCCGAAGGAGGGGGCTCCGGCGGAGGGTCTGGTGGATCCTTGGGGAATGAAATCACGCTGCT
TTTGGCATTCCTTTTGGTCGCTTTATTGGGCGCGCTTTTAGCCTATTTGATCGGTATTCGTAACCCAAGC
GAATTCAAGAGC
Features (pLannotate 1.2.2; 26 found; start..end, strand, type, name):
    329..345     +  CDS            6xHis (fragment): 6xHis affinity tag
    523..540     +  CDS            6xHis: 6xHis affinity tag
    545..696     +  CDS            MNase (fragment): micrococcal nuclease from Staphylococcus aureus
    887..904     +  CDS            6xHis: 6xHis affinity tag
    914..950     +  CDS            SET1 (fragment): solubility-enhancement tag derived from T7 phage gene 10B
   1111..1128    +  CDS            6xHis: 6xHis affinity tag
   1138..1187    +  CDS            SET1 (fragment): solubility-enhancement tag derived from T7 phage gene 10B
   1195..1242    +  terminator     T7 terminator: transcription terminator for bacteriophage T7 RNA polymerase
   1279..1707    +  rep_origin     f1 ori (sequence partly withheld): f1 bacteriophage origin of replication; arrow indicates direction of (+) strand synthesis
   1760..1817    +  promoter       AmpR promoter (fragment): bla
   1826..2641    -  CDS            KanR: aminoglycoside phosphotransferase; aph(3')-Ia; confers resistance to kanamycin in bacteria or G418 (Geneticin®) in eukaryotes
   2763..3351    +  rep_origin     ori: high-copy-number ColE1/pMB1/pBR322/pUC origin of replication
   3537..3676    -  misc_feature   bom: basis of mobility region from pBR322
   3778..3969    -  CDS            rop: Rop protein, which maintains plasmids at low copy number; rop
   3986..4366    +  CDS            YPB1_ECOLX: Protein predicted: Swiss-Prot protein existence level 4. From Escherichia coli.
   4438..4729    -  CDS            TcR (fragment): tetracycline efflux protein; tet; confers resistance to tetracycline
   4744..4765    -  protein_bind   CAP binding site: CAP binding activates transcription in the presence of cAMP. E. coli catabolite activator protein
   4778..5860    -  CDS            lacI: lac repressor; lacI; The lac repressor binds to the lac operator to inhibit transcription in E. coli. This inhibition can be relieved by adding lactose or isopropyl-β-D-thiogalactopyranoside (IPTG).
   5861..5938    -  promoter       lacI promoter: lacI
   5946..6225    -  CDS            TcR (fragment): tetracycline efflux protein; tet; confers resistance to tetracycline
   6247..6265    +  promoter       T7 promoter: promoter for bacteriophage T7 RNA polymerase
   6266..6290    +  protein_bind   lac operator: The lac repressor binds to the lac operator to inhibit transcription in E. coli. This inhibition can be relieved by adding lactose or isopropyl-β-D-thiogalactopyranoside (IPTG). lac repressor encoded by lacI
   6305..6327    +  RBS            RBS: efficient ribosome binding site from bacteriophage T7 gene 10 (Olins and Rangwala, 1989)
   6337..6776    +  CDS            MNase (fragment): micrococcal nuclease from Staphylococcus aureus
   6967..6984    +  CDS            6xHis: 6xHis affinity tag
   6994..7012    +  CDS            SET1 (fragment): solubility-enhancement tag derived from T7 phage gene 10B
