[The description below was written by a language model from this plasmid's Addgene catalogue record and pLannotate feature annotations shown in this document.]
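Description:
pSN-A112C-MCL1 is a bacterial expression plasmid built on a pET-28 backbone, with a stated total size of 5,860 bp including a 654 bp insert introduced by ligation-independent cloning. It is maintained in E. coli under kanamycin selection (aph(3')-Ia, KanR) and replicates from a pBR322/ColE1-type origin accompanied by the bom region and the rop gene, which moderates copy number; an f1 origin is also present. Expression follows the standard pET arrangement: a T7 promoter with an adjacent lac operator, the T7 gene 10 ribosome binding site and a downstream T7 terminator, with a plasmid-borne lacI gene supplying repressor. Transcription therefore depends on a host providing T7 RNA polymerase and is inducible with IPTG.

The open reading frame encodes staphylococcal nuclease A (the H124L variant, annotated as micrococcal nuclease) carrying an A112C substitution. This is joined through a flexible linker to a transmembrane segment in which the predicted interfacial residues of the human MCL1 transmembrane domain are placed in a poly-leucine background, followed by a C-terminal 6xHis tag for purification. The nuclease serves as a soluble fusion partner for the membrane-spanning helix. The record states the construct is intended for fluorescence studies, which suggests the introduced cysteine is a labelling site, although this is not stated explicitly. The associated work concerns the thermodynamics of transmembrane helix dimerization through the GAS(right) motif.

The depositor's sequence matches the catalogue size. The repository's sequencing-derived record is longer (7,150 nt) and shows repeated His-tag, nuclease and tag fragments near the insert. This may reflect an assembly artefact or a duplication, and the record does not resolve which.
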