Addgene plasmid #191243: pSN-A112C-MCL1
Purpose: Expresses nuclease A-H124L from Staphylococcus aureus, with an A112C mutation, fused through a flexible linker to the transmembrane domain of poly-Leu-MCL1 and a His-tag, for fluorescent studies.
Depositing lab: Alessandro Senes. Publication: Thermodynamic analysis of the GAS(right) transmembrane motif supports energetic model of dimerization. Diaz Vazquez G, Cui Q, Senes A. Biophys J. 2023 Jan 3;122(1):143-155. doi: 10.1016/j.bpj.2022.11.018. Epub 2022 Nov 12. PubMed 36371634.
Backbone
  Vector backbone: pET-28
  Backbone size w/o insert (bp): 5206
  Total vector size (bp): 5860
  Vector type: Bacterial Expression
Growth in bacteria
  Bacterial resistance: Kanamycin, 50 μg/mL
  Growth temperature: 37°C
  Growth strain: DH5alpha
  Copy number: Unknown
Gene/Insert
  Gene/Insert name: nuc (nuclease A), MCL1 (BCL2L3) (predicted interfacial residues of the transmembrane domain in a poly-leu background)
  Species: H. sapiens (human); S. aureus
  Insert size (bp): 654
  Mutation: Changed Alanine 112 to Cysteine in SN, and predicted interfacial residues of the transmembrane domain are in a poly-leu background
  GenBank ID: P00644 Q07820
  Promoter: T7 promoter
  Tag / fusion protein: nuclease A from S. aureus fused to the poly-Leu TM domain of MCL1. The construct has a c-terminal His-tag for purification.
  Cloning method: Ligation Independent Cloning
  Sequencing primers: 5′ taatacgactcactataggg
Terms and licenses: Academic/Nonprofit Terms; Industry Terms: Not Available to Industry
Depositor comments: Please visit https://doi.org/10.1101/2022.07.11.499632 for bioRxiv preprint.
How to cite: pSN-A112C-MCL1 was a gift from Alessandro Senes (Addgene plasmid # 191243)
